Addgene plasmid #196614: GA46
Purpose: Plasmid used for the C-terminal tagging of Atp3 with mCherry and the auxin-inducible degron in yeast
Depositing lab: Matthias Heinemann. Depositing organization: University of Groningen. Publication: Temporal segregation of biosynthetic processes is responsible for metabolic oscillations during the budding yeast cell cycle. Takhaveev V, Ozsezen S, Smith EN, Zylstra A, Chaillet ML, Chen H, Papagiannakis A, Milias-Argeitis A, Heinemann M. Nat Metab. 2023 Feb;5(2):294-313. doi: 10.1038/s42255-023-00741-x. Epub 2023 Feb 27. PubMed 36849832.
Backbone
  Vector backbone: pG23A, originally HO-poly-KanMX4-HO
  Backbone manufacturer: https://www.ncbi.nlm.nih.gov/pmc/articles/PMC55758/
  Backbone size w/o insert (bp): 2531
  Total vector size (bp): 5859
  Vector type: Yeast Expression
  Selectable markers: NatMX (select with Nourseotrichin)
Growth in bacteria
  Bacterial resistance: Ampicillin, 100 μg/mL
  Growth temperature: 37°C
  Growth strain: DH5alpha
  Copy number: High Copy
Gene/Insert
  Gene/Insert name: ATP3::mCherry-AID(71-114)-NatMX (alt name: YBR039W)
  Species: S. cerevisiae (budding yeast)
  Insert size (bp): 3328
  Entrez Gene: ATP3 (a.k.a. YBR039W)
  Tag / fusion protein: mCherry (C terminal on insert); AID(71-114) (C terminal on insert)
  Cloning method: Gibson Cloning
  Sequencing primers: 5′ CTGTCAAGGAGGGTATTCTGG; 3′ CCTTGAAGCGCATGAACTC
Terms and licenses: Academic/Nonprofit Terms; Industry Terms: Not Available to Industry
Depositor comments: Cloning details are provided in Supplementary Table 2 of the paper. Details of the parent plasmid pG23A can be found on Addgene (Plasmid #102884).
How to cite: GA46 was a gift from Matthias Heinemann (Addgene plasmid # 196614 ; http://n2t.net/addgene:196614 ; RRID:Addgene_196614)
