[The description below was written by a language model from this plasmid's Addgene catalogue record and pLannotate feature annotations shown in this document.]
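Description:
GA46 is a yeast integrative tagging plasmid built on pG23A, a derivative of the HO-poly-KanMX4-HO vector. It is designed to fuse mCherry and an auxin-inducible degron to the C terminus of the endogenous Saccharomyces cerevisiae ATP3 gene (YBR039W), which encodes a subunit of the mitochondrial F1F0 ATP synthase. The 5.9 kb plasmid is maintained in E. coli through a high-copy ColE1/pUC-type origin and an ampicillin resistance gene. No yeast replication origin is annotated, consistent with use as a source of DNA for chromosomal integration rather than as an episome. Short fragments annotated as M13 ori, bom, rop, lacI and lac promoter elements appear to be backbone remnants with no stated role.

The roughly 3.3 kb insert, assembled by Gibson cloning, begins with a fragment of about 500 bp from the ATP3 coding sequence, which presumably serves as the upstream homology arm. This is followed directly by the mCherry coding sequence and then a minimal AID degron, residues 71–114 of Arabidopsis IAA17, with a CYC1 terminator ending the fusion transcript. Downstream, in the opposite orientation, lies a NatMX cassette in which the Ashbya gossypii TEF promoter and terminator drive nourseothricin acetyltransferase for selection of yeast transformants. An unannotated stretch after the marker may hold the downstream ATP3 homology, though the record does not say so. No promoter for the fusion is present, so expression should come from the native ATP3 locus after integration. In strains expressing the TIR1 F-box protein, auxin addition triggers degradation of the tagged protein, and mCherry fluorescence reports its abundance and localisation. The plasmid was deposited with a study of metabolic oscillations during the budding yeast cell cycle.
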