Features (pLannotate 1.2.2; 17 found; start..end, strand, type, name):
    501..1208    +  CDS            mCherry: mCherry is a basic (constitutively fluorescent) red fluorescent protein published in 2004, derived from Discosoma sp.. It is reported to be a very rapidly-maturing monomer with low acid sensitivity.
   1251..1388    +  CDS            mini-AID (fragment): minimal degron from the auxin-responsive IAA17 protein of Arabidopsis thaliana (Kubota et al., 2013) acts as an auxin-inducible degron (AID) in the presence of TIR1
   1430..1619    +  terminator     CYC1 terminator: S. cerevisiae CYC1; transcription terminator for CYC1
   1674..1871    -  terminator     TEF terminator: Ashbya gossypii TEF terminator
   1879..2443    -  CDS            NrsR (fragment): nourseothricin acetyltransferase; Streptomyces noursei nat1; confers resistance to nourseothricin
   2450..2793    -  promoter       TEF promoter: Ashbya gossypii TEF promoter
   3127..3151    +  terminator     OCS terminator (fragment): octopine synthase terminator
   3329..3492    +  rep_origin     M13 ori (fragment): M13 bacteriophage origin of replication; arrow indicates direction of (+) strand synthesis
   3493..3542    -  misc_feature   bom (fragment): basis of mobility region from pBR322
   3644..3679    -  CDS            rop (fragment): Rop protein, which maintains plasmids at low copy number; rop
   3774..3878    +  promoter       AmpR promoter: bla
   3879..4739    +  CDS            AmpR: β-lactamase; bla; confers resistance to ampicillin, carbenicillin, and related antibiotics
   4910..5498    +  rep_origin     ori: high-copy-number ColE1/pMB1/pBR322/pUC origin of replication
   5681..5773    +  CDS            lacI (fragment): lac repressor; lacI; The lac repressor binds to the lac operator to inhibit transcription in E. coli. This inhibition can be relieved by adding lactose or isopropyl-β-D-thiogalactopyranoside (IPTG).
   5786..5807    +  protein_bind   CAP binding site: CAP binding activates transcription in the presence of cAMP. E. coli catabolite activator protein
   5822..5840    +  promoter       lac UV5 promoter (fragment): E. coli lac promoter with an "up" mutation
   5859..500     +  CDS            ATP3 (fragment) (across the origin): ATPG_YEAST - Also known as ATP3a, ATP3b. Experimental evidence at protein level: Swiss-Prot protein existence level 1. Mitochondrial membrane ATP synthase (F(1)F(0) ATP synthase or Complex V) produces ATP from ADP in the presence of a proton gradient across the membrane which is generated by electron transport complexes of the respiratory chain. F-type ATPases consist of two structural domains, F(1) - containing the extramembraneous catalytic core, and F(0) - containing the membrane proton channel, linked together by a central stalk and a peripheral stalk. During catalysis, ATP synthesis in th
>Addgene plasmid #196614 | GA46 | addgene full sequence | sequence record 386219 | Addgene NGS Result
ATAAAATTAAAATGCAGCTATTGAGAACCCATCCTAACAACATTAAATTGTCTATTAATGGAATTGGTAA
AGATGCCCCAACTTTCCAAGAATCTGCTTTGATTGCCGATAAGTTATTGAGTGTCATGAAGGCCGGCACT
TACCCAAAGATTTCCATTTTCTACAATGACCCAGTGTCTTCCCTATCTTTTGAACCATCTGAAAAACCGA
TCTTTAACGCCAAGACCATTGAACAATCCCCATCATTCGGCAAATTTGAGATCGACACGGACGCAAACGT
TCCAAGAGATTTGTTTGAATATACTTTGGCTAACCAAATGTTGACAGCAATGGCTCAAGGTTATGCTGCT
GAAATTTCCGCCAGAAGAAACGCTATGGATAACGCTTCCAAGAATGCCGGTGATATGATCAATCGTTACT
CTATCTTGTACAACAGAACAAGACAAGCTGTCATTACTAATGAACTGGTTGATATTATTACTGGTGCTTC
CTCTTTGGGAATGGTGAGCAAGGGCGAGGAGGATAACATGGCCATCATCAAGGAGTTCATGCGCTTCAAG
GTGCACATGGAGGGCTCCGTGAACGGCCACGAGTTCGAGATCGAGGGCGAGGGCGAGGGCCGCCCCTACG
AGGGCACCCAGACCGCCAAGCTGAAGGTGACCAAGGGTGGCCCCCTGCCCTTCGCCTGGGACATCCTGTC
CCCTCAGTTCATGTACGGCTCCAAGGCCTACGTGAAGCACCCCGCCGACATCCCCGACTACTTGAAGCTG
TCCTTCCCCGAGGGCTTCAAGTGGGAGCGCGTGATGAACTTCGAGGACGGCGGCGTGGTGACCGTGACCC
AGGACTCCTCCCTGCAGGACGGCGAGTTCATCTACAAGGTGAAGCTGCGCGGCACCAACTTCCCCTCCGA
CGGCCCCGTAATGCAGAAGAAGACCATGGGCTGGGAGGCCTCCTCCGAGCGGATGTACCCCGAGGACGGC
GCCCTGAAGGGCGAGATCAAGCAGAGGCTGAAGCTGAAGGACGGCGGCCACTACGACGCTGAGGTCAAGA
CCACCTACAAGGCCAAGAAGCCCGTGCAGCTGCCCGGCGCCTACAACGTCAACATCAAGTTGGACATCAC
CTCCCACAACGAGGACTACACCATCGTGGAACAGTACGAACGCGCCGAGGGCCGCCACTCCACCGGCGGC
ATGGACGAGCTGTACAAGGTCGACGGTGCAGGCGCCGGGGCTGGTGCTGGGGCAGGTACCCCTAAAGATC
CAGCCAAACCTCCGGCCAAGGCACAAGTTGTGGGATGGCCACCGGTGAGATCATACCGGAAGAACGTGAT
GGTTTCCTGCCAAAAATCAAGCGGTGGCCCGGAGGCGGCGGCGTTCGTGAAGGTATCACCCGGGTAACTC
GAGTAAGCTTGGTACCGCGGCTAGCTAAGATCCGCTCTAACCGAAAAGGAAGGAGTTAGACAACCTGAAG
TCTAGGTCCCTATTTATTTTTTTATAGTTATGTTAGTATTAAGAACGTTATTTATATTTCAAATTTTTCT
TTTTTTTCTGTACAGACGCGTGTACGCATGTAACATTATACTGAAAACCTTGCTTGAGAAGGTTTTGGGA
CGCTCGAAGATCCAGCTCAGCGTACGTCGACACTGGATGGCGGCGTTAGTATCGAATCGACAGCAGTATA
GCGACCAGCATTCACATACGATTGACGCATGATATTACTTTCTGCGCACTTAACTTCGCATCTGGGCAGA
TGATGTCGAGGCGAAAAAAAATATAAATCACGCTAACATTTGATTAAAATAGAACAACTACAATATAAAA
AAACTATACAAATGACAAGTTCTTGAAAACAAGAATCTTTTTATTGTCAGTACTGATTAGGGGCAGGGCA
TGCTCATGTAGAGCGCCTGCTCGCCGTCCGAGGCGGTGCCGTCGTACAGGGCGGTGTCCAGGCCGCAGAG
GGTGAACCCCATCCGCCGGTACGCGTGGATCGCCGGTGCGTTGACGTTGGTGACCTCCAGCCAGAGGTGC
CCGGCGCCCCGCTCGCGGGCGAACTCCGTCGCGAGCCCCATCAACGCGCGCCCGACCCCGTGCCCCCGGT
GCTCCGGGGCGACCTCGATGTCCTCGACGGTCAGCCGGCGGTTCCAGCCGGAGTACGAGACGACCACGAA
GCCCGCCAGGTCGCCGTCGTCCCCGTACGCGACGAACGTCCGGGAGTCCGGGTCGCCGTCCTCCCCGTCG
TCCGATTCGTCGTCCGATTCGTCGTCGGGGAACACCTTGGTCAGGGGCGGGTCCACCGGCACCTCCCGCA
GGGTGAAGCCGTCCCCGGTGGCGGTGACGCGGAAGACGGTGTCGGTGGTGAAGGACCCATCCAGTGCCTC
GATGGCCTCGGCGTCCCCCGGGACACTGGTGCGGTACCGGTAAGCCGTGTCGTCAAGAGTGGTACCCATG
GTTGTTTATGTTCGGATGTGATGTGAGAACTGTATCCTAGCAAGATTTTAAAAGGAAGTATATGAAAGAA
GAACCTCAGTGGCAAATCCTAACCTTTTATATTTCTCTACAGGGGCGCGGCGTGGGGACAATTCAACGCG
TCTGTGAGGGGAGCGTTTCCCTGCTCGCAGGTCTGCAGCGAGGAGCCGTAATTTTTGCTTCGCGCCGTGC
GGCCATCAAAATGTATGGATGCAAATGATTATACATGGGGATGTATGGGCTAAATGTACGGGCGACAGTC
ACATCATGCCCCTGAGCTGCGCACGTCAAGACTGTCAAGGAGGGTATTCTGGGCCTCCATGTCGCTGGCC
GGGTGACCCGGCGGGGACAAGGCAAGCTTAAAAAAATCACCCTGCATTGCCTCTTTATTTGACGTTGTTT
TTGTAGAACATGAAACGAATTTTGACTTGATGAGACGAAGTATATATCCAAAGAATACCTTAAATAGAAA
AGGAAAGATAATAAATACTAAACACTACTATATATTCAGGTAAAATACAAAAATTATAACATTTTTAAAA
CTTTTTTTTTTTGAAAGTCCTTCTCGCTTTAGGATTTTTTCCCATTAAGATTATGATGGTTTCATGTATG
TGTCAGTTAAAAAAAATATGGCTAAGTAGCAATGAAACGAACCAAGAAAATGAAAACAATATATAGTGCT
GTTGAAATAACAAAGACATTGGTATATATTTGTAAAATGTCTGTTAAATGTTTTTTATCTCAGGTTCTTG
CTTGTCTTTGGTAGAAGAAATTATAGTAAACAAACAAACAAACAAACAAAAAAAAAAAAAAAAAAATGGT
CGCAATCTCAATGATTTGGTTTTTTACCAAGCGTATGCTAATAGTGGACTCTTGTTCCAAACTGGAACAA
CACTCAACTCTATCTCGGGCTATTCTTTTGATTTATAAGGGATTTTGCCGATTTCGGTCTATTGGTTAAA
AAATGAGCTGATTTAACAAAAATTTAACGCGAATTTTAACAAAATATTAACGTTTACAATTTTATGGTGC
ACTCTCAGTACAATCTGCTCTGATGCCGCATAGTTAAGCCAGCCCCGACACCCGCCAACACCCGCTGACG
CGCCCTGACGGGCTTGTCTGCTCCCGGCATCCGCTTACAGACAAGCTGTGACCGTCTCCGGGAGCTGCAT
GTGTCAGAGGTTTTCACCGTCATCACCGAAACGCGCGAGACGAAAGGGCCTCGTGATACGCCTATTTTTA
TAGGTTAATGTCATGATAATAATGGTTTCTTAGACGTCAGGTGGCACTTTTCGGGGAAATGTGCGCGGAA
CCCCTATTTGTTTATTTTTCTAAATACATTCAAATATGTATCCGCTCATGAGACAATAACCCTGATAAAT
GCTTCAATAATATTGAAAAAGGAAGAGTATGAGTATTCAACATTTCCGTGTCGCCCTTATTCCCTTTTTT
GCGGCATTTTGCCTTCCTGTTTTTGCTCACCCAGAAACGCTGGTGAAAGTAAAAGATGCTGAAGATCAGT
TGGGTGCACGAGTGGGTTACATCGAACTGGATCTCAACAGCGGTAAGATCCTTGAGAGTTTTCGCCCCGA
AGAACGTTTTCCAATGATGAGCACTTTTAAAGTTCTGCTATGTGGCGCGGTATTATCCCGTATTGACGCC
GGGCAAGAGCAACTCGGTCGCCGCATACACTATTCTCAGAATGACTTGGTTGAGTACTCACCAGTCACAG
AAAAGCATCTTACGGATGGCATGACAGTAAGAGAATTATGCAGTGCTGCCATAACCATGAGTGATAACAC
TGCGGCCAACTTACTTCTGACAACGATCGGAGGACCGAAGGAGCTAACCGCTTTTTTGCACAACATGGGG
GATCATGTAACTCGCCTTGATCGTTGGGAACCGGAGCTGAATGAAGCCATACCAAACGACGAGCGTGACA
CCACGATGCCTGTAGCAATGGCAACAACGTTGCGCAAACTATTAACTGGCGAACTACTTACTCTAGCTTC
CCGGCAACAATTAATAGACTGGATGGAGGCGGATAAAGTTGCAGGACCACTTCTGCGCTCGGCCCTTCCG
GCTGGCTGGTTTATTGCTGATAAATCTGGAGCCGGTGAGCGTGGGTCTCGCGGTATCATTGCAGCACTGG
GGCCAGATGGTAAGCCCTCCCGTATCGTAGTTATCTACACGACGGGGAGTCAGGCAACTATGGATGAACG
AAATAGACAGATCGCTGAGATAGGTGCCTCACTGATTAAGCATTGGTAACTGTCAGACCAAGTTTACTCA
TATATACTTTAGATTGATTTAAAACTTCATTTTTAATTTAAAAGGATCTAGGTGAAGATCCTTTTTGATA
ATCTCATGACCAAAATCCCTTAACGTGAGTTTTCGTTCCACTGAGCGTCAGACCCCGTAGAAAAGATCAA
AGGATCTTCTTGAGATCCTTTTTTTCTGCGCGTAATCTGCTGCTTGCAAACAAAAAAACCACCGCTACCA
GCGGTGGTTTGTTTGCCGGATCAAGAGCTACCAACTCTTTTTCCGAAGGTAACTGGCTTCAGCAGAGCGC
AGATACCAAATACTGTTCTTCTAGTGTAGCCGTAGTTAGGCCACCACTTCAAGAACTCTGTAGCACCGCC
TACATACCTCGCTCTGCTAATCCTGTTACCAGTGGCTGCTGCCAGTGGCGATAAGTCGTGTCTTACCGGG
TTGGACTCAAGACGATAGTTACCGGATAAGGCACAGCGGTCGGGCTGAACGGGGGGTTCGTGCACACAGC
CCAGCTTGGAGCGAACGACCTACACCGAACTGAGATACCTACAGCGTGAGCTATGAGAAAGCGCCACGCT
TCCCGAAGGGAGAAAGGCGGACAGGTATCCGGTAAGCGGCAGGGTCGGAACAGGAGAGCGCACGAGGGAG
CTTCCAGGGGGAAACGCCTGGTATCTTTATAGTCCTGTCGGGTTTCGCCACCTCTGACTTGAGCGTCGAT
TTTTGTGATGCTCGTCAGGGGGGCGGAGCCTATGGAAAAACGCCAGCAACGCGGCCTTTTTACGGTTCCT
GGCCTTTTGCTGGCCTTTTGCTCACATGTTCTTTCCTGCGTTATCCCCTGATTCTGTGGATAACCGTATT
ACCGCCTTTGAGTGAGCTGATACCGCTCGCCGCAGCCGAACGACCGAGCGCAGCGAGTCAGTGAGCGAGG
AAGCGGAAGAGCGCCCAATACGCAAACCGCCTCTCCCCGCGCGTTGGCCGATTCATTAATGCAGCTGGCA
CGACAGGTTTCCCGACTGGAAAGCGGGCAGTGAGCGCAACGCAATTAATGTGAGTTAGCTCACTCATTAG
GCACCCCAGGCTTTACACTTTATGCTTCCGCGGCTCGTATGTTGTGTGG
